>Addgene plasmid #79644 | JMJD1CA-c089 | addgene full sequence | sequence record 150204 | Addgene assembled sequence
TAATACGACTCACTATAGGGGAATTGTGAGCGGATAACAATTCCCCTCTAGAAATAATTTTGTTTAACCT
TAAGAAGGAGATATACTATGATACCACATTCTTGGATCTGTGAGAAGCATATTTTATGGCTTAAGGATTA
TAAGAATAGCAGTAATTGGAAGCTTTTCAAAGAATGTTGGAAACAAGGACAGCCTGCAGTGGTTTCTGGT
GTGCATAAGAAAATGAACATTAGCCTATGGAAGGCGGAATCAATTAGTCTTGATTTTGGAGACCACCAAG
CTGATCTCCTGAACTGCAAAGATAGCATCATTTCAAATGCCAATGTTAAGGAATTCTGGGATGGTTTTGA
AGAAGTTTCAAAACGGCAGAAAAACAAGAGTGGAGAAACAGTTGTTTTAAAATTGAAAGACTGGCCTTCA
GGAGAAGACTTCAAGACTATGATGCCAGCAAGATACGAAGATCTTTTAAAAAGTCTGCCATTGCCAGAAT
ATTGTAATCCAGAAGGAAAATTCAATTTGGCCTCTCATTTGCCAGGATTTTTTGTACGTCCTGATCTAGG
ACCCAGGTTGTGCAGTGCCTATGGTGTAGTTGCTGCTAAAGATCATGATATAGGAACAACAAATCTCCAT
ATTGAAGTTTCTGATGTTGTAAATATACTAGTTTATGTTGGCATAGCAAAAGGAAATGGCATTCTCTCAA
AAGCAGGAATTCTCAAGAAATTTGAGGAAGAAGATTTGGATGACATTTTAAGGAAAAGATTGAAGGACTC
AAGTGAAATACCTGGTGCTCTGTGGCATATTTATGCTGGGAAAGATGTTGACAAGATAAGGGAATTTCTT
CAAAAGATTTCAAAAGAACAAGGCCTTGAAGTTCTACCAGAACATGATCCAATACGTGACCAAAGTTGGT
ATGTGAACAAAAAGCTCCGTCAAAGGCTGCTTGAAGAATATGGAGTCAGAACCTGTACTCTTATTCAGTT
CCTTGGTGATGCTATTGTTTTGCCAGCGGGAGCACTTCATCAGGTTCAGAATTTTCACAGCTGTATTCAG
GTAACTGAAGATTTTGTGTCTCCAGAACATCTTGTAGAGTCATTTCATTTAACACAGGAACTGAGACTTT
TGGCAGAGAACCTCTACTTCCAATCGCACCATCATCACCACCATGATTACAAGGATGACGACGATAAGTG
AGGATCCGAATTCGAGCTCCGTCGACAAGCTTGCGGCCGCACTCGAGCACCACCACCACCACCACTGAGA
TCCGGCTGCTAACAAAGCCCGAAAGGAAGCTGAGTTGGCTGCTGCCACCGCTGAGCAATAACTAGCATAA
CCCCTTGGGGCCTCTAAACGGGTCTTGAGGGGTTTTTTGCTGAAAGGAGGAACTATATCCGGATTGGCGA
ATGGG
[124 nt withheld, positions 1406-1529]
C
[91 nt withheld, positions 1531-1621]
A
[49 nt withheld, positions 1623-1671]
CCTTTGACGTTGGAGTCCACGTTCTTT
[37 nt withheld, positions 1699-1735]
ACCCTATCTCGGTCTATTCTTTTGATTTATAAGGGATTTTGCCGATTTCGGCCTATTGGTTAAAAAATGA
GCTGATTTAACAAAAATTTAACGCGAATTTTAACAAAATATTAACGTTTACAATTTCAGGTGGCACTTTT
CGGGGAAATGTGCGCGGAACCCCTATTTGTTTATTTTTCTAAATACATTCAAATATGTATCCGCTCATGA
ATTAATTCTTAGAAAAACTCATCGAGCATCAAATGAAACTGCAATTTATTCATATCAGGATTATCAATAC
CATATTTTTGAAAAAGCCGTTTCTGTAATGAAGGAGAAAACTCACCGAGGCAGTTCCATAGGATGGCAAG
ATCCTGGTATCGGTCTGCGATTCCGACTCGTCCAACATCAATACAACCTATTAATTTCCCCTCGTCAAAA
ATAAGGTTATCAAGTGAGAAATCACCATGAGTGACGACTGAATCCGGTGAGAATGGCAAAAGTTTATGCA
TTTCTTTCCAGACTTGTTCAACAGGCCAGCCATTACGCTCGTCATCAAAATCACTCGCATCAACCAAACC
GTTATTCATTCGTGATTGCGCCTGAGCGAGACGAAATACGCGATCGCTGTTAAAAGGACAATTACAAACA
GGAATCGAATGCAACCGGCGCAGGAACACTGCCAGCGCATCAACAATATTTTCACCTGAATCAGGATATT
CTTCTAATACCTGGAATGCTGTTTTCCCGGGGATCGCAGTGGTGAGTAACCATGCATCATCAGGAGTACG
GATAAAATGCTTGATGGTCGGAAGAGGCATAAATTCCGTCAGCCAGTTTAGTCTGACCATCTCATCTGTA
ACATCATTGGCAACGCTACCTTTGCCATGTTTCAGAAACAACTCTGGCGCATCGGGCTTCCCATACAATC
GATAGATTGTCGCACCTGATTGCCCGACATTATCGCGAGCCCATTTATACCCATATAAATCAGCATCCAT
GTTGGAATTTAATCGCGGCCTAGAGCAAGACGTTTCCCGTTGAATATGGCTCATAACACCCCTTGTATTA
CTGTTTATGTAAGCAGACAGTTTTATTGTTCATGACCAAAATCCCTTAACGTGAGTTTTCGTTCCACTGA
GCGTCAGACCCCGTAGAAAAGATCAAAGGATCTTCTTGAGATCCTTTTTTTCTGCGCGTAATCTGCTGCT
TGCAAACAAAAAAACCACCGCTACCAGCGGTGGTTTGTTTGCCGGATCAAGAGCTACCAACTCTTTTTCC
GAAGGTAACTGGCTTCAGCAGAGCGCAGATACCAAATACTGTCCTTCTAGTGTAGCCGTAGTTAGGCCAC
CACTTCAAGAACTCTGTAGCACCGCCTACATACCTCGCTCTGCTAATCCTGTTACCAGTGGCTGCTGCCA
GTGGCGATAAGTCGTGTCTTACCGGGTTGGACTCAAGACGATAGTTACCGGATAAGGCGCAGCGGTCGGG
CTGAACGGGGGGTTCGTGCACACAGCCCAGCTTGGAGCGAACGACCTACACCGAACTGAGATACCTACAG
CGTGAGCTATGAGAAAGCGCCACGCTTCCCGAAGGGAGAAAGGCGGACAGGTATCCGGTAAGCGGCAGGG
TCGGAACAGGAGAGCGCACGAGGGAGCTTCCAGGGGGAAACGCCTGGTATCTTTATAGTCCTGTCGGGTT
TCGCCACCTCTGACTTGAGCGTCGATTTTTGTGATGCTCGTCAGGGGGGCGGAGCCTATGGAAAAACGCC
AGCAACGCGGCCTTTTTACGGTTCCTGGCCTTTTGCTGGCCTTTTGCTCACATGTTCTTTCCTGCGTTAT
CCCCTGATTCTGTGGATAACCGTATTACCGCCTTTGAGTGAGCTGATACCGCTCGCCGCAGCCGAACGAC
CGAGCGCAGCGAGTCAGTGAGCGAGGAAGCGGAAGAGCGCCTGATGCGGTATTTTCTCCTTACGCATCTG
TGCGGTATTTCACACCGCATATATGGTGCACTCTCAGTACAATCTGCTCTGATGCCGCATAGTTAAGCCA
GTATACACTCCGCTATCGCTACGTGACTGGGTCATGGCTGCGCCCCGACACCCGCCAACACCCGCTGACG
CGCCCTGACGGGCTTGTCTGCTCCCGGCATCCGCTTACAGACAAGCTGTGACCGTCTCCGGGAGCTGCAT
GTGTCAGAGGTTTTCACCGTCATCACCGAAACGCGCGAGGCAGCTGCGGTAAAGCTCATCAGCGTGGTCG
TGAAGCGATTCACAGATGTCTGCCTGTTCATCCGCGTCCAGCTCGTTGAGTTTCTCCAGAAGCGTTAATG
TCTGGCTTCTGATAAAGCGGGCCATGTTAAGGGCGGTTTTTTCCTGTTTGGTCACTGATGCCTCCGTGTA
AGGGGGATTTCTGTTCATGGGGGTAATGATACCGATGAAACGAGAGAGGATGCTCACGATACGGGTTACT
GATGATGAACATGCCCGGTTACTGGAACGTTGTGAGGGTAAACAACTGGCGGTATGGATGCGGCGGGACC
AGAGAAAAATCACTCAGGGTCAATGCCAGCGCTTCGTTAATACAGATGTAGGTGTTCCACAGGGTAGCCA
GCAGCATCCTGCGATGCAGATCCGGAACATAATGGTGCAGGGCGCTGACTTCCGCGTTTCCAGACTTTAC
GAAACACGGAAACCGAAGACCATTCATGTTGTTGCTCAGGTCGCAGACGTTTTGCAGCAGCAGTCGCTTC
ACGTTCGCTCGCGTATCGGTGATTCATTCTGCTAACCAGTAAGGCAACCCCGCCAGCCTAGCCGGGTCCT
CAACGACAGGAGCACGATCATGCGCACCCGTGGGGCCGCCATGCCGGCGATAATGGCCTGCTTCTCGCCG
AAACGTTTGGTGGCGGGACCAGTGACGAAGGCTTGAGCGAGGGCGTGCAAGATTCCGAATACCGCAAGCG
ACAGGCCGATCATCGTCGCGCTCCAGCGAAAGCGGTCCTCGCCGAAAATGACCCAGAGCGCTGCCGGCAC
CTGTCCTACGAGTTGCATGATAAAGAAGACAGTCATAAGTGCGGCGACGATAGTCATGCCCCGCGCCCAC
CGGAAGGAGCTGACTGGGTTGAAGGCTCTCAAGGGCATCGGTCGAGATCCCGGTGCCTAATGAGTGAGCT
AACTTACATTAATTGCGTTGCGCTCACTGCCCGCTTTCCAGTCGGGAAACCTGTCGTGCCAGCTGCATTA
ATGAATCGGCCAACGCGCGGGGAGAGGCGGTTTGCGTATTGGGCGCCAGGGTGGTTTTTCTTTTCACCAG
TGAGACGGGCAACAGCTGATTGCCCTTCACCGCCTGGCCCTGAGAGAGTTGCAGCAAGCGGTCCACGCTG
GTTTGCCCCAGCAGGCGAAAATCCTGTTTGATGGTGGTTAACGGCGGGATATAACATGAGCTGTCTTCGG
TATCGTCGTATCCCACTACCGAGATATCCGCACCAACGCGCAGCCCGGACTCGGTAATGGCGCGCATTGC
GCCCAGCGCCATCTGATCGTTGGCAACCAGCATCGCAGTGGGAACGATGCCCTCATTCAGCATTTGCATG
GTTTGTTGAAAACCGGACATGGCACTCCAGTCGCCTTCCCGTTCCGCTATCGGCTGAATTTGATTGCGAG
TGAGATATTTATGCCAGCCAGCCAGACGCAGACGCGCCGAGACAGAACTTAATGGGCCCGCTAACAGCGC
GATTTGCTGGTGACCCAATGCGACCAGATGCTCCACGCCCAGTCGCGTACCGTCTTCATGGGAGAAAATA
ATACTGTTGATGGGTGTCTGGTCAGAGACATCAAGAAATAACGCCGGAACATTAGTGCAGGCAGCTTCCA
CAGCAATGGCATCCTGGTCATCCAGCGGATAGTTAATGATCAGCCCACTGACGCGTTGCGCGAGAAGATT
GTGCACCGCCGCTTTACAGGCTTCGACGCCGCTTCGTTCTACCATCGACACCACCACGCTGGCACCCAGT
TGATCGGCGCGAGATTTAATCGCCGCGACAATTTGCGACGGCGCGTGCAGGGCCAGACTGGAGGTGGCAA
CGCCAATCAGCAACGACTGTTTGCCCGCCAGTTGTTGTGCCACGCGGTTGGGAATGTAATTCAGCTCCGC
CATCGCCGCTTCCACTTTTTCCCGCGTTTTCGCAGAAACGTGGCTGGCCTGGTTCACCACGCGGGAAACG
GTCTGATAAGAGACACCGGCATACTCTGCGACATCGTATAACGTTACTGGTTTCACATTCACCACCCTGA
ATTGACTCTCTTCCGGGCGCTATCATGCCATACCGCGAAAGGTTTTGCGCCATTCGATGGTGTCCGGGAT
CTCGACGCTCTCCCTTATGCGACTCCTGCATTAGGAAGCAGCCCAGTAGTAGGTTGAGGCCGTTGAGCAC
CGCCGCCGCAAGGAATGGTGCATGCAAGGAGATGGCGCCCAACAGTCCCCCGGCCACGGGGCCTGCCACC
ATACCCACGCCGAAACAAGCGCTCATGAGCCCGAAGTGGCGAGCCCGATCTTCCCCATCGGTGATGTCGG
CGATATAGGCGCCAGCAACCGCACCTGTGGCGCCGGTGATGCCGGCCACGATGCGTCCGGCGTAGAGGAT
CGAGATCTCGATCCCGCGAAAT
Features (pLannotate 1.2.2; 20 found; start..end, strand, type, name):
      1..19      +  promoter       T7 promoter: promoter for bacteriophage T7 RNA polymerase
     20..44      +  protein_bind   lac operator: The lac repressor binds to the lac operator to inhibit transcription in E. coli. This inhibition can be relieved by adding lactose or isopropyl-β-D-thiogalactopyranoside (IPTG). lac repressor encoded by lacI
     59..81      +  RBS            RBS: efficient ribosome binding site from bacteriophage T7 gene 10 (Olins and Rangwala, 1989)
     94..1128    +  CDS            KDM3A (fragment): KDM3A_HUMAN - Also known as JHDM2A, JMJD1, JMJD1A, KIAA0742, TSGA. Experimental evidence at protein level: Swiss-Prot protein existence level 1. Histone demethylase that specifically demethylates 'Lys-9' of histone H3, thereby playing a central role in histone code. Preferentially demethylates mono- and dimethylated H3 'Lys-9' residue, with a preference for dimethylated residue, while it has weak or no activity on trimethylated H3 'Lys-9'. Demethylation of Lys residue generates formaldehyde and succinate. Involved in hormone-dependent transcriptional activation, by participating in recruitment
   1165..1188    +  CDS            3xFLAG (fragment): three tandem FLAG® epitope tags
   1238..1255    +  CDS            9xHis (fragment): 9xHis affinity tag
   1265..1314    +  CDS            SET1 (fragment): solubility-enhancement tag derived from T7 phage gene 10B
   1322..1369    +  terminator     T7 terminator: transcription terminator for bacteriophage T7 RNA polymerase
   1406..1861    +  rep_origin     f1 ori (sequence partly withheld): f1 bacteriophage origin of replication; arrow indicates direction of (+) strand synthesis
   1888..1945    +  promoter       AmpR promoter (fragment): bla
   1954..2769    -  CDS            KanR: aminoglycoside phosphotransferase; aph(3')-Ia; confers resistance to kanamycin in bacteria or G418 (Geneticin®) in eukaryotes
   2891..3479    +  rep_origin     ori: high-copy-number ColE1/pMB1/pBR322/pUC origin of replication
   3665..3807    -  misc_feature   bom: basis of mobility region from pBR322
   3909..4100    -  CDS            rop: Rop protein, which maintains plasmids at low copy number; rop
   4117..4497    +  CDS            YPB1_ECOLX: Protein predicted: Swiss-Prot protein existence level 4. From Escherichia coli.
   4569..4860    -  CDS            TcR (fragment): tetracycline efflux protein; tet; confers resistance to tetracycline
   4875..4896    -  protein_bind   CAP binding site: CAP binding activates transcription in the presence of cAMP. E. coli catabolite activator protein
   4909..5991    -  CDS            lacI: lac repressor; lacI; The lac repressor binds to the lac operator to inhibit transcription in E. coli. This inhibition can be relieved by adding lactose or isopropyl-β-D-thiogalactopyranoside (IPTG).
   5992..6069    -  promoter       lacI promoter: lacI
   6077..6356    -  CDS            TcR (fragment): tetracycline efflux protein; tet; confers resistance to tetracycline
