[The description below was written by a language model from this plasmid's Addgene catalogue record and pLannotate feature annotations shown in this document.]
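Description:
JMJD1CA-c089 is a bacterial expression plasmid built on the pNIC-CTHF backbone, a pET-style ligation-independent cloning vector, and carries a fragment of human JMJD1C (also known as KDM3C or TRIP8; isoform a). It was made to produce protein for structure determination, and the record links it to a deposited crystal structure. It also cautions that the insert may not be the complete open reading frame. The annotated coding region spans only about 1 kb, which fits a domain-level construct. The automated annotation labels this region as a fragment of KDM3A, a paralogous H3K9 demethylase. This most likely reflects sequence similarity within the family rather than a different insert, and the catalogue identity of JMJD1C should be taken as authoritative.

Expression is driven by a T7 promoter with an adjacent lac operator and a T7 gene 10 ribosome binding site, and it ends at a T7 terminator. The plasmid-encoded lacI keeps the promoter repressed until induction with IPTG, so a host supplying T7 RNA polymerase, such as a BL21(DE3) derivative, is needed for expression. The backbone adds a C-terminal TEV protease cleavage site and a 6xHis tag for affinity purification and subsequent tag removal. The feature table also detects a FLAG-type epitope fragment between the insert and the histidine tag, although FLAG is not listed among the catalogue tags.

The plasmid is selected with kanamycin (KanR) and replicates from a ColE1/pBR322-type origin. The rop and bom elements are also present, though the catalogue lists the plasmid as high copy. An f1 origin and residual tetracycline-resistance gene fragments are also annotated. The assembled sequence of 6,377 nt is shorter than the listed empty backbone size, which suggests that cloning replaced a stuffer, though the record does not say so.
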