Addgene plasmid #79644: JMJD1CA-c089
Purpose: Bacterial expression for structure determination; may not be full ORF
Depositing lab: Nicola Burgess-Brown. Depositing organization: University of Oxford.
Backbone
  Vector backbone: pNIC-CTHF
  Backbone manufacturer: SGC; Addgene Plasmid #26105
  Backbone size w/o insert (bp): 7260
  Vector type: Bacterial Expression
Growth in bacteria
  Bacterial resistance: Kanamycin, 50 μg/mL
  Growth temperature: 37°C
  Growth strain: DH5alpha
  Copy number: High Copy
Gene/Insert
  Gene/Insert name: JMJD1C (alt names: jumonji domain containing 1C [isoform a]; PDB ID: 5FZO)
  Species: H. sapiens (human)
  Entrez Gene: JMJD1C (a.k.a. KDM3C, TRIP-8, TRIP8)
  Promoter: T7
  Tag / fusion protein: TEV cleavage site (C terminal on backbone); 6x His (C terminal on backbone)
  Cloning method: Ligation Independent Cloning
  Sequencing primers: 5′ T7; 3′ T7-term
Terms and licenses: Academic/Nonprofit Terms; Industry Terms: Not Available to Industry
Depositor comments: Use BL21(DE3)-R3-pRARE2 or other strain with T7 RNA polymerase for protein expression. For more information, please see: http://www.thesgc.org/structures/5FZO
How to cite: JMJD1CA-c089 was a gift from Nicola Burgess-Brown (Addgene plasmid # 79644 ; http://n2t.net/addgene:79644 ; RRID:Addgene_79644)
