>Addgene plasmid #79644 | JMJD1CA-c089 | depositor partial sequence | sequence record 148837 | JMJD1CA-c089 sequence 1110 bps
ATGATACCACATTCTTGGATCTGTGAGAAGCATATTTTATGGCTTAAGGATTATAAGAATAGCAGTAATT
GGAAGCTTTTCAAAGAATGTTGGAAACAAGGACAGCCTGCAGTGGTTTCTGGTGTGCATAAGAAAATGAA
CATTAGCCTATGGAAGGCGGAATCAATTAGTCTTGATTTTGGAGACCACCAAGCTGATCTCCTGAACTGC
AAAGATAGCATCATTTCAAATGCCAATGTTAAGGAATTCTGGGATGGTTTTGAAGAAGTTTCAAAACGGC
AGAAAAACAAGAGTGGAGAAACAGTTGTTTTAAAATTGAAAGACTGGCCTTCAGGAGAAGACTTCAAGAC
TATGATGCCAGCAAGATACGAAGATCTTTTAAAAAGTCTGCCATTGCCAGAATATTGTAATCCAGAAGGA
AAATTCAATTTGGCCTCTCATTTGCCAGGATTTTTTGTACGTCCTGATCTAGGACCCAGGTTGTGCAGTG
CCTATGGTGTAGTTGCTGCTAAAGATCATGATATAGGAACAACAAATCTCCATATTGAAGTTTCTGATGT
TGTAAATATACTAGTTTATGTTGGCATAGCAAAAGGAAATGGCATTCTCTCAAAAGCAGGAATTCTCAAG
AAATTTGAGGAAGAAGATTTGGATGACATTTTAAGGAAAAGATTGAAGGACTCAAGTGAAATACCTGGTG
CTCTGTGGCATATTTATGCTGGGAAAGATGTTGACAAGATAAGGGAATTTCTTCAAAAGATTTCAAAAGA
ACAAGGCCTTGAAGTTCTACCAGAACATGATCCAATACGTGACCAAAGTTGGTATGTGAACAAAAAGCTC
CGTCAAAGGCTGCTTGAAGAATATGGAGTCAGAACCTGTACTCTTATTCAGTTCCTTGGTGATGCTATTG
TTTTGCCAGCGGGAGCACTTCATCAGGTTCAGAATTTTCACAGCTGTATTCAGGTAACTGAAGATTTTGT
GTCTCCAGAACATCTTGTAGAGTCATTTCATTTAACACAGGAACTGAGACTTTTGGCAGAGAACCTCTAC
TTCCAATCGCACCATCATCACCACCATGATTACAAGGATGACGACGATAAGTGAGGATCC
