>Addgene plasmid #79644 | JMJD1CA-c089 | addgene partial sequence | sequence record 150202 | T7 5'-TAATACGACTCACTATAGGG-3'
ACCTTAAGAAGGAGATATACTATGATACCACATTCTTGGATCTGTGAGAAGCATATTTTATGGCTTAAGG
ATTATAAGAATAGCAGTAATTGGAAGCTTTTCAAAGAATGTTGGAAACAAGGACAGCCTGCAGTGGTTTC
TGGTGTGCATAAGAAAATGAACATTAGCCTATGGAAGGCGGAATCAATTAGTCTTGATTTTGGAGACCAC
CAAGCTGATCTCCTGAACTGCAAAGATAGCATCATTTCAAATGCCAATGTTAAGGAATTCTGGGATGGTT
TTGAAGAAGTTTCAAAACGGCAGAAAAACAAGAGTGGAGAAACAGTTGTTTTAAAATTGAAAGACTGGCC
TTCAGGAGAAGACTTCAAGACTATGATGCCAGCAAGATACGAAGATCTTTTAAAAAGTCTGCCATTGCCA
GAATATTGTAATCCAGAAGGAAAATTCAATTTGGCCTCTCATTTGCCAGGATTTTTTGTACGTCCTGATC
TAGGACCCAGGTTGTGCAGTGCCTATGGTGTAGTTGCTGCTAAAGATCATGATATAGGAACAACAAATCT
CCATATTGAAGTTTCTGATGTTGTAAATATACTAGTTTATGTTGGCATAGCAAAAGGAAATGGCATTCTC
TCAAAAGCAGGAATTCTCAAGAAATTTGAGGAAGAAGATTTGGATGACATTTTAAGGAAAAGATTGAAGG
ACTCAAGTGAAATACCTGGTGCTCTGTGGCATATTTATGCTGGGAAAGATGTTGACAAGATAAGGGAATT
TCTTCAAAAGATTTCAAAAGAACAAGGCCTTGAAGTTCTACCAGAACATGATCCAATACGTGACCAAAGT
TGG
