>Addgene plasmid #79644 | JMJD1CA-c089 | addgene partial sequence | sequence record 150203 | T7term 5'-GCTAGTTATTGCTCAGCGG-3'
TAGCAGCCGGATCTCAGTGGTGGTGGTGGTGGTGCTCGAGTGCGGCCGCAAGCTTGTCGACGGAGCTCGA
ATTCGGATCCTCACTTATCGTCGTCATCCTTGTAATCATGGTGGTGATGATGGTGCGATTGGAAGTAGAG
GTTCTCTGCCAAAAGTCTCAGTTCCTGTGTTAAATGAAATGACTCTACAAGATGTTCTGGAGACACAAAA
TCTTCAGTTACCTGAATACAGCTGTGAAAATTCTGAACCTGATGAAGTGCTCCCGCTGGCAAAACAATAG
CATCACCAAGGAACTGAATAAGAGTACAGGTTCTGACTCCATATTCTTCAAGCAGCCTTTGACGGAGCTT
TTTGTTCACATACCAACTTTGGTCACGTATTGGATCATGTTCTGGTAGAACTTCAAGGCCTTGTTCTTTT
GAAATCTTTTGAAGAAATTCCCTTATCTTGTCAACATCTTTCCCAGCATAAATATGCCACAGAGCACCAG
GTATTTCACTTGAGTCCTTCAATCTTTTCCTTAAAATGTCATCCAAATCTTCTTCCTCAAATTTCTTGAG
AATTCCTGCTTTTGAGAGAATGCCATTTCCTTTTGCTATGCCAACATAAACTAGTATATTTACAACATCA
GAAACTTCAATATGGAGATTTGTTGTTCCTATATCATGATCTTTAGCAGCAACTACACCATAGGCACTGC
ACAACCTGGGTCCTAGATCAGGACGTACAAAAAATCCTGGCAAATGAGAGGCCAAATTGAATTTTCCTTC
TGGATTACAATATTCTGGCAATGGCAGACTTTTTAAA
